>Addgene plasmid #103772 | pcDNA3.1-RsACR_995-EYFP | addgene full sequence | sequence record 199306 | Addgene NGS Result
CCACGATGCCTGTAGCAATGGCAACAACGTTGCGCAAACTATTAACTGGCGAACTACTTACTCTAGCTTC
CCGGCAACAATTAATAGACTGGATGGAGGCGGATAAAGTTGCAGGACCACTTCTGCGCTCGGCCCTTCCG
GCTGGCTGGTTTATTGCTGATAAATCTGGAGCCGGTGAGCGTGGGTCTCGCGGTATCATTGCAGCACTGG
GGCCAGATGGTAAGCCCTCCCGTATCGTAGTTATCTACACGACGGGGAGTCAGGCAACTATGGATGAACG
AAATAGACAGATCGCTGAGATAGGTGCCTCACTGATTAAGCATTGGTAACTGTCAGACCAAGTTTACTCA
TATATACTTTAGATTGATTTAAAACTTCATTTTTAATTTAAAAGGATCTAGGTGAAGATCCTTTTTGATA
ATCTCATGACCAAAATCCCTTAACGTGAGTTTTCGTTCCACTGAGCGTCAGACCCCGTAGAAAAGATCAA
AGGATCTTCTTGAGATCCTTTTTTTCTGCGCGTAATCTGCTGCTTGCAAACAAAAAAACCACCGCTACCA
GCGGTGGTTTGTTTGCCGGATCAAGAGCTACCAACTCTTTTTCCGAAGGTAACTGGCTTCAGCAGAGCGC
AGATACCAAATACTGTTCTTCTAGTGTAGCCGTAGTTAGGCCACCACTTCAAGAACTCTGTAGCACCGCC
TACATACCTCGCTCTGCTAATCCTGTTACCAGTGGCTGCTGCCAGTGGCGATAAGTCGTGTCTTACCGGG
TTGGACTCAAGACGATAGTTACCGGATAAGGCGCAGCGGTCGGGCTGAACGGGGGGTTCGTGCACACAGC
CCAGCTTGGAGCGAACGACCTACACCGAACTGAGATACCTACAGCGTGAGCTATGAGAAAGCGCCACGCT
TCCCGAAGGGAGAAAGGCGGACAGGTATCCGGTAAGCGGCAGGGTCGGAACAGGAGAGCGCACGAGGGAG
CTTCCAGGGGGAAACGCCTGGTATCTTTATAGTCCTGTCGGGTTTCGCCACCTCTGACTTGAGCGTCGAT
TTTTGTGATGCTCGTCAGGGGGGCGGAGCCTATGGAAAAACGCCAGCAACGCGGCCTTTTTACGGTTCCT
GGCCTTTTGCTGGCCTTTTGCTCACATGTTCTTTCCTGCGTTATCCCCTGATTCTGTGGATAACCGTATT
ACCGCCTTTGAGTGAGCTGATACCGCTCGCCGCAGCCGAACGACCGAGCGCAGCGAGTCAGTGAGCGAGG
AAGCGGAAGAGCGCCCAATACGCAAACCGCCTCTCCCCGCGCGTTGGCCGATTCATTAATGCAGCTGGCA
CGACAGGTTTCCCGACTGGAAAGCGGGCAGTGAGCGCAACGCAATTAATGTGAGTTAGCTCACTCATTAG
GCACCCCAGGCTTTACACTTTATGCTTCCGGCTCGTATGTTGTGTGGAATTGTGAGCGGATAACAATTTC
ACACAGGAAACAGCTATGACCATGATTACGCCAAGCTCTAGCTAGAGGTCGACGGTATACAGACATGATA
AGATACATTGATGAGTTTGGACAAACCACAACTAGAATGCAGTGAAAAAAATGCTTTATTTGTGAAATTT
GTGATGCTATTGCTTTATTTGTAACCATTATAAGCTGCAATAAACAAGTTGGGGTGGGCGAAGAACTCCA
GCATGAGATCCCCGCGCTGGAGGATCATCCAGCCGGCGTCCCGGAAAACGATTCCGAAGCCCAACCTTTC
ATAGAAGGCGGCGGTGGAATCGAAATCTCGTGATGGCAGGTTGGGCGTCGCTTGGTCGGTCATTTCGCGA
ACCCCAGAGTCCCGCTCAGAAGAACTCGTCAAGAAGGCGATAGAAGGCGATGCGCTGCGAATCGGGAGCG
GCGATACCGTAAAGCACGAGGAAGCGGTCAGCCCATTCGCCGCCAAGCTCTTCAGCAATATCACGGGTAG
CCAACGCTATGTCCTGATAGCGGTCCGCCACACCCAGCCGGCCACAGTCGATGAATCCAGAAAAGCGGCC
ATTTTCCACCATGATATTCGGCAAGCAGGCATCGCCATGGGTCACGACGAGATCCTCGCCGTCGGGCATG
CGCGCCTTGAGCCTGGCGAACAGTTCGGCTGGCGCGAGCCCCTGATGCTCTTCGTCCAGATCATCCTGAT
CGACAAGACCGGCTTCCATCCGAGTACGTGCTCGCTCGATGCGATGTTTCGCTTGGTGGTCGAATGGGCA
GGTAGCCGGATCAAGCGTATGCAGCCGCCGCATTGCATCAGCCATGATGGATACTTTCTCGGCAGGAGCA
AGGTGAGATGACAGGAGATCCTGCCCCGGCACTTCGCCCAATAGCAGCCAGTCCCTTCCCGCTTCAGTGA
CAACGTCGAGCACAGCTGCGCAAGGAACGCCCGTCGTGGCCAGCCACGATAGCCGCGCTGCCTCGTCCTG
CAGTTCATTCAGGGCACCGGACAGGTCGGTCTTGACAAAAAGAACCGGGCGCCCCTGCGCTGACAGCCGG
AACACGGCGGCATCAGAGCAGCCGATTGTCTGTTGTGCCCAGTCATAGCCGAATAGCCTCTCCACCCAAG
CGGCCGGAGAACCTGCGTGCAATCCATCTTGTTCAATCATGCGAAACGATCCTCATCCTGTCTCTTGATC
AGATCCGAAAATGGATATACAAGCTCCCGGGAGCTTTTTGCAAAAGCCTAGGCCTCCAAAAAAGCCTCCT
CACTACTTCTGGAATAGCTCAGAGGCAGAGGCGGCCTCGGCCTCTGCATAAATAAAAAAAATTAGTCAGC
CATGGGGCGGAGAATGGGCGGAACTGGGCGGAGTTAGGGGCGGGATGGGCGGAGTTAGGGGCGGGACTAT
GGTTGCTGACTAATTGAGATGCATGCTTTGCATACTTCTGCCTGCTGGGGAGCCTGGGGACTTTCCACAC
CTGGTTGCTGACTAATTGAGATGCATGCTTTGCATACTTCTGCCTGCTGGGGAGCCTGGGGACTTTCCAC
ACCCTAACTGACACACATTCCACAGAATTAATTCGCGTTAAATTTTTGTTAAATCAGCTCATTTTTTAAC
CAATAGGCCGAAATCGGCAAAATCCCTTATAAATCAAAAGAATAGACCGAGATAGGGT
[37 nt withheld, positions 3139-3175]
AAAGAACGTGGACTCCAACGTCAAAGG
[49 nt withheld, positions 3203-3251]
T
[91 nt withheld, positions 3253-3343]
G
[124 nt withheld, positions 3345-3468]
GGGGATACCCCCTAGAGCCCCAGCTGGTTCTTTCCGCCTCAGAAGCCATAGAGCCCACCGCATCCCCAGC
ATGCCTGCTATTGTCTTCCCAATCCTCCCCCTTGCTGTCCTGCCCCACCCCACCCCCCAGAATAGAATGA
CACCTACTCAGACAATGCGATGCAATTTCCTCATTTTATTAGGAAAGGACAGTGGGAGTGGCACCTTCCA
GGGTCAAGGAAGGCACGGGGGAGGGGCAAACAACAGATGGCTGGCAACTAGAAGGCACAGTCGAGGCTGA
TCAGCGGGTTTAAACTCAATGGTGATGGTGATGATGACCGGTACGCGTAGAATCGAGACCGAGGAGAGGG
TTAGGGATAGGCTTACCTTCGAACCGCGGGCCCTCTAGAGCATATGTTACTTGTACAGCTCGTCCATGCC
GAGAGTGATCCCGGCGGCGGTCACGAACTCCAGCAGGACCATGTGATCGCGCTTCTCGTTGGGGTCTTTG
CTCAGGGCGGACTGGTAGCTCAGGTAGTGGTTGTCGGGCAGCAGCACGGGGCCGTCGCCGATGGGGGTGT
TCTGCTGGTAGTGGTCGGCGAGCTGCACGCTGCCGTCCTCGATGTTGTGGCGGATCTTGAAGTTCACCTT
GATGCCGTTCTTCTGCTTGTCGGCCATGATATAGACGTTGTGGCTGTTGTAGTTGTACTCCAGCTTGTGC
CCCAGGATGTTGCCGTCCTCCTTGAAGTCGATGCCCTTCAGCTCGATGCGGTTCACCAGGGTGTCGCCCT
CGAACTTCACCTCGGCGCGGGTCTTGTAGTTGCCGTCGTCCTTGAAGAAGATGGTGCGCTCCTGGACGTA
GCCTTCGGGCATGGCGGACTTGAAGAAGTCGTGCTGCTTCATGTGGTCGGGGTAGCGGGCGAAGCACTGC
AGGCCGTAGCCGAAGGTGGTCACGAGGGTGGGCCAGGGCACGGGCAGCTTGCCGGTGGTGCAGATGAACT
TCAGGGTCAGCTTGCCGTAGGTGGCATCGCCCTCGCCCTCGCCGGACACGCTGAACTTGTGGCCGTTTAC
GTCGCCGTCCAGCTCGACCAGGATGGGCACCACCCCGGTGAACAGCTCCTCGCCCTTGCTCACGGCGGCC
GCCACGGGCTTGCCAAACAGCTTGATGTCCTCGTCCTTCTTGGCGTCGGCGGCAGGTCCGGCTGTGCCCT
CCTCGATAGCTTTCATCTCGCCATCCTTGTCGGCGTTCTTGGCGAACTCCCTGTCCCACTTGCCGTTCAG
ATGGCCCCATGTTGTGTTCCACAGGATCAGGCCGTAGCCGTTCTTGCAGGCGGCATCGGCCAGCATGTAG
CACACGGAGCTGATGTTCTCGCTCAGCACACACAGGCCGGTGCTGCTCACCACCCAGAGGATGGGGAAGG
CGGTCCAGGCGCTGTGGAACACGATTCTCAGGATCTTCAGCCTTCCCACCACCAGCCTGCTCCTGGGGGT
GTCGATCTCCTGGAAGTCGGCGATGGTGATGGAGAAGATGGTGAAGACGCAGAAGTACTCGAAGGTCAGC
ATGGAGACGCCGAAGAAGAAAAACATCCACTTCAGCTGCTCGTTGGGGGTGATTGTGGCGCTGATGCCCA
TCACCACCCTAATCAGGGAGGCAGCCACCATCATGTTGTTCAGGGGCAGGCTCTTGTACTTGATCAGGGC
CATGGCGGACACCTGGCCCAGCATCACAGGGCAGGTCACCAGCCAGGAGGCCATCCTGGCCCAGGGGAAG
ATCTGGCCGTCGGCCATCCTGAGGTAGCCGTTGCCGGTGAAGGCCAGGAAGTAGGTGATTGTCTCGCACA
GGGGCAGATAGATGGCCTCCCAAGCCACCCTAGGGGCCCTGGTCAGCATGAAGATCACCTGGCACAGGCT
GACCACGGCCCAGCACAGCTGGATAATCTTCACGGGGGCGCCGCTGGCGATGCCCATGGATCCGAGCTCG
GTACCAAGCTTAACTAGCCAGCTTGGGTCTCCCTATAGTGAGTCGTATTAATTTCGATAAGCCAGTAAGC
AGTGGGTTCTCTAGTTAGCCAGAGAGCTCTGCTTATATAGACCTCCCACCGTACACGCCTACCGCCCATT
TGCGTCAATGGGGCGGAGTTGTTACGACATTTTGGAAAGTCCCGTTGATTTTGGTGCCAAAACAAACTCC
CATTGACGTCAATGGGGTGGAGACTTGGAAATCCCCGTGAGTCAAACCGCTATCCACGCCCATTGATGTA
CTGCCAAAACCGCATCACCATGGTAATAGCGATGACTAATACGTAGATGTACTGCCAAGTAGGAAAGTCC
CATAAGGTCATGTACTGGGCATAATGCCAGGCGGGCCATTTACCGTCATTGACGTCAATAGGGGGCGTAC
TTGGCATATGATACACTTGATGTACTGCCAAGTGGGCAGTTTACCGTAAATACTCCACCCATTGACGTCA
ATGGAAAGTCCCTATTGGCGTTACTATGGGAACATACGTCATTATTGACGTCAATGGGCGGGGGTCGTTG
GGCGGTCAGCCAGGCGGGCCATTTACCGTAAGTTATGTAACGCGGAACTCCATATATGGGCTATGAACTA
ATGACCCCGTAATTGATTACTATTAATAACTAGTCAATAATCAATGTCAACGCGTATATCTGGCCCGTAC
ATCGCGAAGCAGCGCAAAACGCCTAACCCTAAGCAGATTCTTCATGCAATTGTCGGTCAAGCCTTGCCTT
GTTGTAGCTTAAATTTTGCTCGCGCACTACTCAGCGACCTCCAACACACAAGCAGGGAGCAGATACTGGC
TTAACTATGCGGCATCAGAGCAGATTGTACTGAGAGTGCACCATAGGGGATCGGGAGATCTCCCGATCCG
TCGACGTCAGGTGGCACTTTTCGGGGAAATGTGCGCGGAACCCCTATTTGTTTATTTTTCTAAATACATT
CAAATATGTATCCGCTCATGAGACAATAACCCTGATAAATGCTTCAATAATATTGAAAAAGGAAGAGTAT
GAGTATTCAACATTTCCGTGTCGCCCTTATTCCCTTTTTTGCGGCATTTTGCCTTCCTGTTTTTGCTCAC
CCAGAAACGCTGGTGAAAGTAAAAGATGCTGAAGATCAGTTGGGTGCACGAGTGGGTTACATCGAACTGG
ATCTCAACAGCGGTAAGATCCTTGAGAGTTTTCGCCCCGAAGAACGTTTTCCAATGATGAGCACTTTTAA
AGTTCTGCTATGTGGCGCGGTATTATCCCGTATTGACGCCGGGCAAGAGCAACTCGGTCGCCGCATACAC
TATTCTCAGAATGACTTGGTTGAGTACTCACCAGTCACAGAAAAGCATCTTACGGATGGCATGACAGTAA
GAGAATTATGCAGTGCTGCCATAACCATGAGTGATAACACTGCGGCCAACTTACTTCTGACAACGATCGG
AGGACCGAAGGAGCTAACCGCTTTTTTGCACAACATGGGGGATCATGTAACTCGCCTTGATCGTTGGGAA
CCGGAGCTGAATGAAGCCATACCAAACGACGAGCGTGACA
Features (pLannotate 1.2.2; 21 found; start..end, strand, type, name):
    500..1088    +  rep_origin     ori: high-copy-number ColE1/pMB1/pBR322/pUC origin of replication
   1271..1363    +  CDS            lacI (fragment): lac repressor; lacI; The lac repressor binds to the lac operator to inhibit transcription in E. coli. This inhibition can be relieved by adding lactose or isopropyl-β-D-thiogalactopyranoside (IPTG).
   1376..1397    +  protein_bind   CAP binding site: CAP binding activates transcription in the presence of cAMP. E. coli catabolite activator protein
   1412..1442    +  promoter       lac promoter: promoter for the E. coli lac operon
   1450..1466    +  protein_bind   lac operator: The lac repressor binds to the lac operator to inhibit transcription in E. coli. This inhibition can be relieved by adding lactose or isopropyl-β-D-thiogalactopyranoside (IPTG). lac repressor encoded by lacI
   1539..1660    -  polyA_signal   SV40 poly(A) signal: SV40 polyadenylation signal
   1655..1813    -  CDS            ble (fragment): BLE_KLEPN - Experimental evidence at protein level: Swiss-Prot protein existence level 1. Binding protein with a strong affinity to the bleomycin family of antibiotics. Binds to CL990; an antimitotic-antibiotic compound. From Klebsiella pneumoniae.
   1839..2630    -  CDS            neo: KKA2_KLEPN - Also known as kan, nptII. Experimental evidence at protein level: Swiss-Prot protein existence level 1. Resistance to kanamycin, neomycin, paromomycin, ribostamycin, butirosin and gentamicin B. From Klebsiella pneumoniae.
   2697..3026    -  promoter       SV40 promoter: SV40 enhancer and early promoter
   3040..3468    -  rep_origin     f1 ori (sequence partly withheld): f1 bacteriophage origin of replication; arrow indicates direction of (+) strand synthesis
   3489..3510    -  promoter       SV40 promoter (fragment): SV40 enhancer and early promoter
   3514..3738    -  polyA_signal   bGH poly(A) signal: bovine growth hormone polyadenylation signal
   3794..3835    -  CDS            V5 tag: epitope tag from simian virus 5
   3865..4581    -  CDS            EYFP: enhanced YFP mammalian codon-optimized
   5460..5478    -  promoter       T7 promoter: promoter for bacteriophage T7 RNA polymerase
   5494..5527    -  LTR            5' LTR (truncated) (fragment): truncated 5' long terminal repeat (LTR) from HIV-1
   5523..5726    -  promoter       CMV promoter: human cytomegalovirus (CMV) immediate early promoter
   5727..6106    -  enhancer       CMV enhancer: human cytomegalovirus immediate early enhancer
   6261..6313    +  misc_feature   bom (fragment): basis of mobility region from pBR322
   6372..6476    +  promoter       AmpR promoter: bla
   6477..329     +  CDS            AmpR (across the origin): β-lactamase; bla; confers resistance to ampicillin, carbenicillin, and related antibiotics
