[The description below was written by a language model from this plasmid's Addgene catalogue record and pLannotate feature annotations shown in this document.]
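Description:
pcDNA3.1-RsACR_995-EYFP is a mammalian expression plasmid built on the Invitrogen pcDNA3.1 backbone. It carries a human codon-optimized coding sequence for RsACR_995, an anion channelrhodopsin from the cryptophyte alga Rhodomonas salina. It is propagated in E. coli as a high-copy plasmid through a ColE1/pUC-type origin and selected with ampicillin via the β-lactamase gene. An f1 origin is also present. For selection in mammalian cells, the backbone provides a neomycin phosphotransferase cassette driven by the SV40 enhancer/early promoter and terminated by an SV40 polyadenylation signal.

The 825 bp opsin insert was cloned between BamHI and NotI, downstream of the CMV immediate-early enhancer/promoter and a T7 promoter that also serves as a sequencing primer site. EYFP had previously been placed in the backbone between NotI and XbaI, so the channelrhodopsin is expressed as a C-terminal EYFP fusion, which allows fluorescent identification of expressing cells. The transcript ends at the bovine growth hormone polyadenylation signal. The feature table leaves the region between the T7 promoter and EYFP unlabelled, which fits the position of the opsin insert. It also detects a V5 epitope sequence downstream of EYFP, but the record does not say whether this tag is translated as part of the fusion. Short hits to a ble fragment, an HIV-1 LTR fragment and lac elements appear to be backbone remnants or annotation artefacts. The sequenced record is 7,008 nt, shorter than the roughly 7,800 bp total listed in the catalogue.

The stated purpose is expression of this light-gated anion channel in mammalian cells. The associated study compared kinetics, conductance and spectral sensitivity across natural anion channelrhodopsins.
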