Addgene plasmid #103772: pcDNA3.1-RsACR_995-EYFP
Purpose: Anion channelrhodopsin from Rhodomonas salina (CCMP1319) for expression in mammalian cells
Depositing lab: John Spudich. Depositing organization: University of Texas Health Science Center at Houston. Publication: The Expanding Family of Natural Anion Channelrhodopsins Reveals Large Variations in Kinetics, Conductance, and Spectral Sensitivity. Govorunova EG, Sineshchekov OA, Rodarte EM, Janz R, Morelle O, Melkonian M, Wong GK, Spudich JL. Sci Rep. 2017 Mar 3;7:43358. doi: 10.1038/srep43358. PubMed 28256618.
Backbone
  Vector backbone: pcDNA3.1
  Backbone manufacturer: Invitrogen
  Backbone size w/o insert (bp): 6217
  Total vector size (bp): 7800
  Modifications to backbone: EYFP was cloned between NotI and XbaI sites
  Vector type: Mammalian Expression
Growth in bacteria
  Bacterial resistance: Ampicillin, 100 μg/mL
  Growth temperature: 37°C
  Growth strain: DH5alpha
  Copy number: High Copy
Gene/Insert
  Gene/Insert name: Anion channelrhodopsin RsACR_995
  Species: Rhodomonas salina
  Insert size (bp): 825
  Mutation: human codon optimized
  GenBank ID: KX879683
  Promoter: CMV
  Tag / fusion protein: EYFP (C terminal on backbone)
  Cloning method: Restriction Enzyme; 5′ cloning site BamHI (not destroyed); 3′ cloning site NotI (not destroyed)
  Sequencing primers: 5′ T7
Terms and licenses: Academic/Nonprofit Terms; Industry Terms: Not Available to Industry
How to cite: pcDNA3.1-RsACR_995-EYFP was a gift from John Spudich (Addgene plasmid # 103772 ; http://n2t.net/addgene:103772 ; RRID:Addgene_103772)
