>Addgene plasmid #103772 | pcDNA3.1-RsACR_995-EYFP | depositor partial sequence | sequence record 196592 | Anion channelrhodopsin RsACR_995
ATGGGCATCGCCAGCGGCGCCCCCGTGAAGATTATCCAGCTGTGCTGGGCCGTGGTCAGCCTGTGCCAGG
TGATCTTCATGCTGACCAGGGCCCCTAGGGTGGCTTGGGAGGCCATCTATCTGCCCCTGTGCGAGACAAT
CACCTACTTCCTGGCCTTCACCGGCAACGGCTACCTCAGGATGGCCGACGGCCAGATCTTCCCCTGGGCC
AGGATGGCCTCCTGGCTGGTGACCTGCCCTGTGATGCTGGGCCAGGTGTCCGCCATGGCCCTGATCAAGT
ACAAGAGCCTGCCCCTGAACAACATGATGGTGGCTGCCTCCCTGATTAGGGTGGTGATGGGCATCAGCGC
CACAATCACCCCCAACGAGCAGCTGAAGTGGATGTTTTTCTTCTTCGGCGTCTCCATGCTGACCTTCGAG
TACTTCTGCGTCTTCACCATCTTCTCCATCACCATCGCCGACTTCCAGGAGATCGACACCCCCAGGAGCA
GGCTGGTGGTGGGAAGGCTGAAGATCCTGAGAATCGTGTTCCACAGCGCCTGGACCGCCTTCCCCATCCT
CTGGGTGGTGAGCAGCACCGGCCTGTGTGTGCTGAGCGAGAACATCAGCTCCGTGTGCTACATGCTGGCC
GATGCCGCCTGCAAGAACGGCTACGGCCTGATCCTGTGGAACACAACATGGGGCCATCTGAACGGCAAGT
GGGACAGGGAGTTCGCCAAGAACGCCGACAAGGATGGCGAGATGAAAGCTATCGAGGAGGGCACAGCCGG
ACCTGCCGCCGACGCCAAGAAGGACGAGGACATCAAGCTGTTTGGCAAGCCCGTG
