>Addgene plasmid #103772 | pcDNA3.1-RsACR_995-EYFP | depositor partial sequence | sequence record 196593 | EYFP
GTGAGCAAGGGCGAGGAGCTGTTCACCGGGGTGGTGCCCATCCTGGTCGAGCTGGACGGCGACGTAAACG
GCCACAAGTTCAGCGTGTCCGGCGAGGGCGAGGGCGATGCCACCTACGGCAAGCTGACCCTGAAGTTCAT
CTGCACCACCGGCAAGCTGCCCGTGCCCTGGCCCACCCTCGTGACCACCTTCGGCTACGGCCTGCAGTGC
TTCGCCCGCTACCCCGACCACATGAAGCAGCACGACTTCTTCAAGTCCGCCATGCCCGAAGGCTACGTCC
AGGAGCGCACCATCTTCTTCAAGGACGACGGCAACTACAAGACCCGCGCCGAGGTGAAGTTCGAGGGCGA
CACCCTGGTGAACCGCATCGAGCTGAAGGGCATCGACTTCAAGGAGGACGGCAACATCCTGGGGCACAAG
CTGGAGTACAACTACAACAGCCACAACGTCTATATCATGGCCGACAAGCAGAAGAACGGCATCAAGGTGA
ACTTCAAGATCCGCCACAACATCGAGGACGGCAGCGTGCAGCTCGCCGACCACTACCAGCAGAACACCCC
CATCGGCGACGGCCCCGTGCTGCTGCCCGACAACCACTACCTGAGCTACCAGTCCGCCCTGAGCAAAGAC
CCCAACGAGAAGCGCGATCACATGGTCCTGCTGGAGTTCGTGACCGCCGCCGGGATCACTCTCGGCATGG
ACGAGCTGTACAAGTAA
